Addgene plasmid #208692: pDisplay-GRAB-gDA3m-IRES-mCherry-CAAX
Purpose: Expresses the genetically-encoded fluorescent dopamine (DA) sensor GRAB_gDA3m and a membrane-localized mcherry in mammalian cells
Depositing lab: Yulong Li. Publication: Improved green and red GRAB sensors for monitoring dopaminergic activity in vivo. Zhuo Y, Luo B, Yi X, Dong H, Miao X, Wan J, Williams JT, Campbell MG, Cai R, Qian T, Li F, Weber SJ, Wang L, Li B, Wei Y, Li G, Wang H, Zheng Y, Zhao Y, Wolf ME, Zhu Y, Watabe-Uchida M, Li Y. Nat Methods. 2023 Nov 30. doi: 10.1038/s41592-023-02100-w. PubMed 38036855.
Backbone
  Vector backbone: pDisplay
  Backbone manufacturer: Invitrogen
  Vector type: Mammalian Expression
Growth in bacteria
  Bacterial resistance: Ampicillin, 100 μg/mL
  Growth temperature: 37°C
  Growth strain: DH5alpha
  Copy number: High Copy
Gene/Insert
  Gene/Insert name: GPCR activation based dopamine (DA) sensor GRAB_gDA3m (alt names: GRAB_gDA3m; gDA3m)
  Species: H. sapiens (human)
  Promoter: CMV
  Cloning method: Gibson Cloning
  Sequencing primers: 5′ ATGGGCGGTAGGCGTGTA; 3′ CCTCACATTGCCAAAAGACG
Terms and licenses: Academic/Nonprofit Terms; Industry Terms: Not Available to Industry
Depositor comments: Please visit https://doi.org/10.1101/2023.08.24.554559 for biorxiv preprint
How to cite: pDisplay-GRAB-gDA3m-IRES-mCherry-CAAX was a gift from Yulong Li (Addgene plasmid # 208692 ; http://n2t.net/addgene:208692 ; RRID:Addgene_208692)
