[The description below was written by a language model from this plasmid's Addgene catalogue record and pLannotate feature annotations shown in this document.]
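Description:
pDisplay-GRAB-gDA3m-IRES-mCherry-CAAX is a mammalian expression plasmid of about 8.6 kb built on the Invitrogen pDisplay backbone. It is propagated in E. coli at high copy from a ColE1/pUC-type origin under ampicillin selection (AmpR with its bla promoter), and it also carries an f1 origin. An SV40 promoter-driven NeoR/KanR cassette with an HSV TK polyadenylation signal is present, which would allow G418 selection of transfected mammalian cells.

The payload is a bicistronic cassette driven by the CMV enhancer/promoter and terminated by the bGH poly(A) signal. The first cistron begins with the pDisplay Igκ leader, which directs the protein into the secretory pathway, followed by the GRAB_gDA3m dopamine sensor. The automated annotation detects D1-type dopamine receptor homology on one side of a circularly permuted EGFP, and on the other side a receptor segment that it matched to a related aminergic GPCR. The catalogue lists the insert as human. This layout fits the GRAB design, in which a fluorescent protein module is inserted within a GPCR so that ligand-induced conformational change alters green fluorescence.

Downstream, an EMCV IRES drives cap-independent translation of mCherry fused to a K-Ras C-terminal fragment supplying the CAAX prenylation motif, which anchors the red protein at the plasma membrane. The backbone's PDGFRβ transmembrane domain is still annotated after this reading frame, but the record does not indicate that it is part of either expressed protein.

The construct is used to express the sensor in cultured mammalian cells. The dopamine-insensitive membrane mCherry can identify transfected cells and serve as a reference for normalising sensor expression and membrane localisation during characterisation of dopamine responses.
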