Features (pLannotate 1.2.2; 25 found; start..end, strand, type, name):
     29..408     +  enhancer       CMV enhancer: human cytomegalovirus immediate early enhancer
    409..612     +  promoter       CMV promoter: human cytomegalovirus (CMV) immediate early promoter
    608..641     +  LTR            5' LTR (truncated) (fragment): truncated 5' long terminal repeat (LTR) from HIV-1
    657..675     +  promoter       T7 promoter: promoter for bacteriophage T7 RNA polymerase
    756..818     +  sig_peptide    Igκ leader: leader sequence from mouse immunoglobulin κ light chain
    820..837     +  protein_bind   attB1 (fragment): mutant version of attB; core recombination site for the Gateway® BP reaction BP Clonase™
    969..1505    +  CDS            DRD1: DRD1_RABIT - Protein inferred from homology: Swiss-Prot protein existence level 3. Dopamine receptor whose activity is mediated by G proteins which activate adenylyl cyclase. From Oryctolagus cuniculus (Rabbit).
   1527..2258    +  CDS            cEGFP: cEGFP is a basic (constitutively fluorescent) green fluorescent protein published in 2008, derived from Aequorea victoria.
   2274..2501    +  CDS            Taar4 (fragment): TAAR4_MOUSE - Also known as Gm226. Experimental evidence at transcript level: Swiss-Prot protein existence level 2. Olfactory receptor specific for 2-phenylethylamine, a trace amine present at high concentration in the urine of carnivore species, playing a key role in fear and avoidance responses. 2-phenylethylamine acts as a kairomone in the chemical detection of carnivore odor and triggers fear in mice. This receptor is probably mediated by the G(s)- class of G-proteins which activate adenylate cyclase. From Mus musculus (Mouse).
   2833..3418    +  misc_feature   IRES2: internal ribosome entry site (IRES) of the encephalomyocarditis virus (EMCV)
   3419..4126    +  CDS            mCherry: mCherry is a basic (constitutively fluorescent) red fluorescent protein published in 2004, derived from Discosoma sp.. It is reported to be a very rapidly-maturing monomer with low acid sensitivity.
   4127..4177    +  CDS            K-Ras (fragment): human small GTPase proto-oncoprotein
   4217..4363    +  CDS            PDGFRβ TM domain: transmembrane domain from platelet derived growth factor receptor beta
   4391..4615    +  polyA_signal   bGH poly(A) signal: bovine growth hormone polyadenylation signal
   4619..4637    +  promoter       SV40 promoter (fragment): SV40 enhancer and early promoter
   4747..5335    -  rep_origin     ori: high-copy-number ColE1/pMB1/pBR322/pUC origin of replication
   5557..5573    +  polyA_signal   bGH poly(A) signal (fragment): bovine growth hormone polyadenylation signal
   5664..5711    -  polyA_signal   HSV TK poly(A) signal: herpes simplex virus thymidine kinase polyadenylation signal (Cole and Stacy, 1985)
   5770..5922    -  CDS            ble (fragment): BLE_KLEPN - Experimental evidence at protein level: Swiss-Prot protein existence level 1. Binding protein with a strong affinity to the bleomycin family of antibiotics. Binds to CL990; an antimitotic-antibiotic compound. From Klebsiella pneumoniae.
   5943..6737    -  CDS            NeoR/KanR: aminoglycoside phosphotransferase from Tn5; aph(3')-II (or nptII); confers resistance to neomycin, kanamycin, and G418 (Geneticin®)
   6772..7125    -  promoter       SV40 promoter: SV40 enhancer and early promoter
   7127..7144    -  promoter       AmpR promoter (fragment): bla
   7185..8045    -  CDS            AmpR: β-lactamase; bla; confers resistance to ampicillin, carbenicillin, and related antibiotics
   8046..8150    -  promoter       AmpR promoter: bla
   8177..8605    +  rep_origin     f1 ori (sequence partly withheld): f1 bacteriophage origin of replication; arrow indicates direction of (+) strand synthesis
>Addgene plasmid #208692 | pDisplay-GRAB-gDA3m-IRES-mCherry-CAAX | addgene full sequence | sequence record 412344 | Addgene NGS Result
ATTAACGCTTACAATTTACGCGCGCGTTGACATTGATTATTGACTAGTTATTAATAGTAATCAATTACGG
GGTCATTAGTTCATAGCCCATATATGGAGTTCCGCGTTACATAACTTACGGTAAATGGCCCGCCTGGCTG
ACCGCCCAACGACCCCTGCCCATTGACGTCAATAATGACGTATGTTCCCATAGTAACGCCAATAGGGACT
TTCCATTGACGTCAATGGGTGGAGTATTTACGGTAAACTGCCCACTTGGCAGTACATCAAGTGTATCATA
TGCCAAGTACGCCCCCTATTGACGTCAATGACGGTAAATGGCCCGCCTGGCATTATGCCCAGTACATGAC
CTTATGGGACTTTCCTACTTGGCAGTACATCTACGTATTAGTCATCGCTATTACCATGGTGATGCGGTTT
TGGCAGTACATCAATGGGCGTGGATAGCGGTTTGACTCACGGGGATTTCCAAGTCTCCACCCCATTGACG
TCAATGGGAGTTTGTTTTGGCACCAAAATCAACGGGACTTTCCAAAATGTCGTAACAACTCCGCCCCATT
GACGCAAATGGGCGGTAGGCGTGTACGGTGGGAGGTCTATATAAGCAGAGCTCTCTGGCTAACTAGAGAA
CCCACTGCTTACTGGCTTATCGAAATTAATACGACTCACTATAGGGAGACCCAAGCTTGGTACCGAGCTC
GGATCCACTAGTAACGGCCGCCAGTGTGCTGGAATTCGGCTTGGGGATATCCACCATGGAGACAGACACA
CTCCTGCTATGGGTACTGCTGCTCTGGGTTCCAGGTTCCACTGGTGACACAAGTTTGTACAAAAAAGTTG
GCACCACCGGTAGGACTCTGAACACCTCTGCCATGGACGGGACTGGGCTGGTGGTGGAGAGGGACTTCTC
TGTTCGTATCCTCACTGCCTGTTTCCTGTCGCTGCTCATCCTGTCCACGCTCCTGGGGAACACGCTGGTC
TGTGCTGCCGTTATCAGGTTCCGACACCTGCGGTCCAAGGTGACCAACTTCTTTGTCATCTCCTTGGCTG
TGTCAGATCTCTTGGTGGCCGTCCTGGTCATGCCCTGGAAGGCAGTGGCTGAGATTGCTGGCTTCTGGCC
CTTTGGGTCCTTCTGTAACATCTGGGTGGCCTTTGACATCATGTGCTCCACTGCATCCATCCTCAACCTC
TGTGTGATCAGCGTGGACAGGTATTGGGCTATCTCCAGCCCTGCCCGGTATGAGAGAAAGATGACCCCCA
AGGCAGCCTTCATCCTGATCAGTGTGGCATGGACCTTGTCTGTACTCATCTCCTTCATCCCAGTGCAGCT
CAGCTGGCACAAGGCAAAACCCACAAGCCCCTCTGATGGAAATGCCACTTCCCTGGCTGAGACCATAGAC
AACTGTGACTCCAGCCTCAGCAGGACATATGCCATCTCATCCTCTGTAATAAGCTTTTACATCCCTGTGG
CCATCATGATTGTCTTGTACACCAGGATCTACAGGATTGCTCAGAAACAGCTGAATTCACTCATTTATGT
CTATATCAAGGCCGACAAGCAGAAGAACGGCATCAAGGCGAACTTCGGGATCCGCCACAACATCGAGGAC
GGTGGCGTGCAGCTCGCCTACCACTACCAGCAGAACACCCCCATCGGCGACGGCCCCGTGCTGCTGCCCG
ACAACCACTACCTGAGCGTGCAGTCCAAACTTTCGAAAGACCCCAACGAGAAGCGCGATCACATGGTCCT
GCTGGAGTTCGTGACCGCCGCCGGGATCACTCTCGGCATGGACGAGCTGTACAAGGGCGGTACCGGAGGG
CTGATGGTGAGCAAGGGCGAGGAGCTGTTCACCGGGGTGGTGCCCATCCTGGTCGAGCTGGACGGCGACG
TAAACGGCCACAAGTTCAGCGTGTCCGGCGAGGGTGAGGGCGATGCCACCTACGGCAAGCTGACCCTGAA
GTTCATCTGCACCACCGGCAAGCTGCCCGTGCCCTGGCCCACCCTCGTGACCACCCTGACCTACGGCGTG
CAGTGCTTCAGCCGCTACCCCGACCACATGAAGCAGCACGACTTCTTCAAGTCCGCCATGCCCGAAGGCT
ACATCCAGGAGCGCACCATCTTCTTCAAGAATGACGGCTTTTACAAGACCCGCGCCGAGGTGAAGTTCGA
GGGCGACACCCTGGTGAACCGCATCGAGCTGAAGGGCATCGACTTCAAGGAGGACGGCAACATCCTGGGG
CACAAGCTGGAGTACAACAATCATGACCAACTGAAAAGAGAAACTAAAGTCCTGAAGACTCTGTCGGTGA
TCATGGGTGTGTTTGTGTGCTGTTGGCTACCTTTCTTCATCTTGAACTGCATTTTGCCCTTCTGTGGGTC
TGGGGAGACGCAGCCCTTCTGCATTGATTCCAACACCTTTGACGTGTTTGTGTGGTTTGGGTGGGCTAAT
TCATCCTTGAACCCCATCATTTATGCCTTTAATGCTGATTTTCGGAAGGCATTTTCAACCCTCTTAGGAT
GCTACAGACTTTGCCCTGCGACGAATAATGCCATAGAGACGGTGAGTATCAATAACAATGGGGCCGCGAT
GTTTTCCAGCCATCATGAGCCACGAGGCTCCATCTCCAAGGAGTGCAATCTGGTTTACCTGATCCCACAT
GCTGTGGGCTCCTCTGAGGACCTGAAAAAGGAGGAGGCAGCTGGCATCGCCAGACCCTTGGAGAAGCTGT
CCCCAGCCCTATCGGTCATATTGGACTATGACACTGACGTCTCTCTGGAGAAGATCCAACCCATCACACA
AAACGGTCAGCACCCAACCTGATAAGCTAGCGCCCCTCTCCCTCCCCCCCCCCTAACGTTACTGGCCGAA
GCCGCTTGGAATAAGGCCGGTGTGCGTTTGTCTATATGTTATTTTCCACCATATTGCCGTCTTTTGGCAA
TGTGAGGGCCCGGAAACCTGGCCCTGTCTTCTTGACGAGCATTCCTAGGGGTCTTTCCCCTCTCGCCAAA
GGAATGCAAGGTCTGTTGAATGTCGTGAAGGAAGCAGTTCCTCTGGAAGCTTCTTGAAGACAAACAACGT
CTGTAGCGACCCTTTGCAGGCAGCGGAACCCCCCACCTGGCGACAGGTGCCTCTGCGGCCAACGCCACGT
GTATAAGATACACCTGCAAAGGCGGCACAACCCCAGTGCCACGTTGTGAGTTGGATAGTTGTGGAAAGAG
TCAAATGGCTCTCCTCAAGCGTATTCAACAAGGGGCTGAAGGATGCCCAGAAGGTACCCCATTGTATGGG
ATCTGATCTGGGGCCTCGGTACACATGCTTTACATGTGTTTAGTCGAGGTTAAAAAAACGTCTAGGCCCC
CCGAACCACGGGGACGTGGTTTTCCTTTGAAAAACACGATGATAATATGGCCACAACCATGGTGAGCAAG
GGCGAGGAGGATAACATGGCCATCATCAAGGAGTTCATGCGCTTCAAGGTGCACATGGAGGGCTCCGTGA
ACGGCCACGAGTTCGAGATCGAGGGCGAGGGCGAGGGCCGCCCCTACGAGGGCACCCAGACCGCCAAGCT
GAAGGTGACCAAGGGTGGCCCCCTGCCCTTCGCCTGGGACATCCTGTCCCCTCAGTTCATGTACGGCTCC
AAGGCCTACGTGAAGCACCCCGCCGACATCCCCGACTACTTGAAGCTGTCCTTCCCCGAGGGCTTCAAGT
GGGAGCGCGTGATGAACTTCGAGGACGGCGGCGTGGTGACCGTGACCCAGGACTCCTCCCTGCAGGACGG
CGAGTTCATCTACAAGGTGAAGCTGCGCGGCACCAACTTCCCCTCCGACGGCCCCGTAATGCAGAAGAAG
ACCATGGGCTGGGAGGCCTCCTCCGAGCGGATGTACCCCGAGGACGGCGCCCTGAAGGGCGAGATCAAGC
AGAGGCTGAAGCTGAAGGACGGCGGCCACTACGACGCTGAGGTCAAGACCACCTACAAGGCCAAGAAGCC
CGTGCAGCTGCCCGGCGCCTACAACGTCAACATCAAGTTGGACATCACCTCCCACAACGAGGACTACACC
ATCGTGGAACAGTACGAACGCGCCGAGGGCCGCCACTCCACCGGCGGCATGGACGAGCTGTACAAGGATG
GTAAAAAGAAGAAAAAGAAGTCAAAGACAAAGTGTGTAATTATGTAAGTCGACGAACAAAAACTCATCTC
AGAAGAGGATCTGAATGCTGTGGGCCAGGACACGCAGGAGGTCATCGTGGTGCCACACTCCTTGCCCTTT
AAGGTGGTGGTGATCTCAGCCATCCTGGCCCTGGTGGTGCTCACCATCATCTCCCTTATCATCCTCATCA
TGCTTTGGCAGAAGAAGCCACGTTAGGCGGCCGCTCGAGATCAGCCTCGACTGTGCCTTCTAGTTGCCAG
CCATCTGTTGTTTGCCCCTCCCCCGTGCCTTCCTTGACCCTGGAAGGTGCCACTCCCACTGTCCTTTCCT
AATAAAATGAGGAAATTGCATCGCATTGTCTGAGTAGGTGTCATTCTATTCTGGGGGGTGGGGTGGGGCA
GGACAGCAAGGGGGAGGATTGGGAAGACAATAGCAGGCATGCTGGGGATGCGGTGGGCTCTATGGCTTCT
GAGGCGGAAAGAACCAGTGGCGGTAATACGGTTATCCACAGAATCGGGGGATAACGCAGGAAAGAACATG
TGAGCAAAAGGCCAGCAAAAGGCCAGGAACCGTAAAAAGGCCGCGTTGCTGGCGTTTTTCCATAGGCTCC
GCCCCCCTGACGAGCATCACAAAAATCGACGCTCAAGTCAGAGGTGGCGAAACCCGACAGGACTATAAAG
ATACCAGGCGTTTCCCCCTGGAAGCTCCCTCGTGCGCTCTCCTGTTCCGACCCTGCCGCTTACCGGATAC
CTGTCCGCCTTTCTCCCTTCGGGAAGCGTGGCGCTTTCTCATAGCTCACGCTGTAGGTATCTCAGTTCGG
TGTAGGTCGTTCGCTCCAAGCTGGGCTGTGTGCACGAACCCCCCGTTCAGCCCGACCGCTGCGCCTTATC
CGGTAACTATCGTCTTGAGTCCAACCCGGTAAGACGCGACTTATCGCCACTGGCAGCAGCCACTGGTAAC
AGGATTAGCAGAGCGAGGTATGTAGGCGGTGCTACAGAGTTCTTGAAGTGGTGGCCTAACTACGGCTACA
CTAGAAGAACAGTATTTGGTATCTGCGCTCTGCTGAAGCCAGTTACCTTCGGAAAAAGAGTTGGTAGCTC
TTGATCCGGCAAACAAACCACCGCTGGTAGCGGTGGTTTTTTTGTTTGCAAGCAGCAGATTACGCGCAGA
AAAAAAGGATCTCAAGAAGATCCTTTGATCTTTTCTACGGGGTCTGACGCTCAGTGGAACGAAAACTCAC
GTTAAGGGATTTTGGTCATGAGATTATCAAAAAGGATCTTCACCTAGATCCTTTTAAATTAAAAATGAAG
TTTTAAATCAATCTAAAGTATATATGAGTAACCTGAGGCTATGGCAGGGCCTGCCGCCCCGACGTTGGCT
GCGAGCCCTGGGCCTTCACCCGAACTTGGGGGGTGGGGTGGGGAAAAGGAAGAAACGCGGGCGTATTGGC
CCCAATGGGGTCTCGGTGGGGTATCGACAGAGTGCCAGCCCTGGGACCGAACCCCGCGTTTATGAACAAA
CGACCCAACACCGTGCGTTTTATTCTGTCTTTTTATTGCCGTCATAGCGCGGGTTCCTTCCGGTATTGTC
TCCTTCCGTGTTTCAGTTAGCCTCCCCCTAGGGTGGGCGAAGAACTCCAGCATGAGATCCCCGCGCTGGA
GGATCATCCAGCCGGCGTCCCGGAAAACGATTCCGAAGCCCAACCTTTCATAGAAGGCGGCGGTGGAATC
GAAATCTCGTGATGGCAGGTTGGGCGTCGCTTGGTCGGTCATTTCGAACCCCAGAGTCCCGCTCAGAAGA
ACTCGTCAAGAAGGCGATAGAAGGCGATGCGCTGCGAATCGGGAGCGGCGATACCGTAAAGCACGAGGAA
GCGGTCAGCCCATTCGCCGCCAAGCTCTTCAGCAATATCACGGGTAGCCAACGCTATGTCCTGATAGCGG
TCCGCCACACCCAGCCGGCCACAGTCGATGAATCCAGAAAAGCGGCCATTTTCCACCATGATATTCGGCA
AGCAGGCATCGCCATAGGTCACGACGAGATCCTCGCCGTCGGGCATGCTCGCCTTGAGCCTGGCGAACAG
TTCGGCTGGCGCGAGCCCCTGATGCTCTTCGTCCAGATCATCCTGATCGACAAGACCGGCTTCCATCCGA
GTACGTGCTCGCTCGATGCGATGTTTCGCTTGGTGGTCGAATGGGCAGGTAGCCGGATCAAGCGTATGCA
GCCGCCGCATTGCATCAGCCATGATGGATACTTTCTCGGCAGGAGCAAGGTGAGATGACAGGAGATCCTG
CCCCGGCACTTCGCCCAATAGCAGCCAGTCCCTTCCCGCTTCAGTGACAACGTCGAGCACAGCTGCGCAA
GGAACGCCCGTCGTGGCCAGCCACGATAGCCGCGCTGCCTCGTCTTGCAGTTCATTCAGGGCACCGGACA
GGTCGGTCTTGACAAAAAGAACCGGGCGCCCCTGCGCTGACAGCCGGAACACGGCGGCATCAGAGCAGCC
GATTGTCTGTTGTGCCCAGTCATAGCCGAATAGCCTCTCCACCCAAGCGGCCGGAGAACCTGCGTGCAAT
CCATCTTGTTCAATCATGCGAAACGATCCTCATCCTGTCTCTTGATCGATCTTTGCAAAAGCCTAGGCCT
CCAAAAAAGCCTCCTCACTACTTCTGGAATAGCTCAGAGGCCGGGCCTCGGCCTCTGCATAAATAAAAAA
AATTAGTCAGCCATGGGGCGGAGAATGGGCGGAACTGGGCGGAGTTAGGGGCGGAATGGGCGGAGTTAGG
GGCGGGACTATGGTTGCTGACTAATTGAGATGCATGCTTTGCATACTTCTGCCTGCTGGGGAGCCTGGGG
ACTTTCCACACCTGGTTGCTGACTAATTGAGATGCATGCTTTGCATACTTCTGCCTGCTGGGGAGCCTGG
GGACTTTCCACACCCTAACTGACACACATTCCACAGCTGGTTCTTTCCGCCTCAGGACTCTTCCTTTTTC
AATAAATCAATCTAAAGTATATATGAGTAAACTTGGTCTGACAGTTACCAATGCTTAATCAGTGAGGCAC
CTATCTCAGCGATCTGTCTATTTCGTTCATCCATAGTTGCCTGACTCCCCGTCGTGTAGATAACTACGAT
ACGGGAGGGCTTACCATCTGGCCCCAGTGCTGCAATGATACCGCGAGACCCACGCTCACCGGCTCCAGAT
TTATCAGCAATAAACCAGCCAGCCGGAAGGGCCGAGCGCAGAAGTGGTCCTGCAACTTTATCCGCCTCCA
TCCAGTCTATTAATTGTTGCCGGGAAGCTAGAGTAAGTAGTTCGCCAGTTAATAGTTTGCGCAACGTTGT
TGCCATTGCTACAGGCATCGTGGTGTCACGCTCGTCGTTTGGTATGGCTTCATTCAGCTCCGGTTCCCAA
CGATCAAGGCGAGTTACATGATCCCCCATGTTGTGCAAAAAAGCGGTTAGCTCCTTCGGTCCTCCGATCG
TTGTCAGAAGTAAGTTGGCCGCAGTGTTATCACTCATGGTTATGGCAGCACTGCATAATTCTCTTACTGT
CATGCCATCCGTAAGATGCTTTTCTGTGACTGGTGAGTACTCAACCAAGTCATTCTGAGAATAGTGTATG
CGGCGACCGAGTTGCTCTTGCCCGGCGTCAATACGGGATAATACCGCGCCACATAGCAGAACTTTAAAAG
TGCTCATCATTGGAAAACGTTCTTCGGGGCGAAAACTCTCAAGGATCTTACCGCTGTTGAGATCCAGTTC
GATGTAACCCACTCGTGCACCCAACTGATCTTCAGCATCTTTTACTTTCACCAGCGTTTCTGGGTGAGCA
AAAACAGGAAGGCAAAATGCCGCAAAAAAGGGAATAAGGGCGACACGGAAATGTTGAATACTCATACTCT
TCCTTTTTCAATATTATTGAAGCATTTATCAGGGTTATTGTCTCATGAGCGGATACATATTTGAATGTAT
TTAGAAAAATAAACAAATAGGGGTTCCGCGCACATTTCCCCGAAAAGTGCCACCTG
[124 nt withheld, positions 8177-8300]
C
[91 nt withheld, positions 8302-8392]
A
[49 nt withheld, positions 8394-8442]
CCTTTGACGTTGGAGTCCACGTTCTTT
[37 nt withheld, positions 8470-8506]
ACCCTATCTCGGTCTATTCTTTTGATTTATAAGGGATTTTGCCGATTTCGGCCTATTGGTTAAAAAATGA
GCTGATTTAACAAAAATTTAACGCGAATTTTAACAAAAT
